>Addgene plasmid #144577 | TFORF3101 | addgene full sequence | sequence record 404272 | Addgene NGS Result
TTAATGTAGTCTTATGCAATACTCTTGTAGTCTTGCAACATGGTAACGATGAGTTAGCAACATGCCTTAC
AAGGAGAGAAAAAGCACCGTGCATGCCGATTGGTGGAAGTAAGGTGGTACGATCGTGCCTTATTAGGAAG
GCAACAGACGGGTCTGACATGGATTGGACGAACCACTGAATTGCCGCATTGCAGAGATATTGTATTTAAG
TGCCTAGCTCGATACATAAACGGGTCTCTCTGGTTAGACCAGATCTGAGCCTGGGAGCTCTCTGGCTAAC
TAGGGAACCCACTGCTTAAGCCTCAATAAAGCTTGCCTTGAGTGCTTCAAGTAGTGTGTGCCCGTCTGTT
GTGTGACTCTGGTAACTAGAGATCCCTCAGACCCTTTTAGTCAGTGTGGAAAATCTCTAGCAGTGGCGCC
CGAACAGGGACTTGAAAGCGAAAGGGAAACCAGAGGAGCTCTCTCGACGCAGGACTCGGCTTGCTGAAGC
GCGCACGGCAAGAGGCGAGGGGCGGCGACTGGTGAGTACGCCAAAAATTTTGACTAGCGGAGGCTAGAAG
GAGAGAGATGGGTGCGAGAGCGTCAGTATTAAGCGGGGGAGAATTAGATCGCGATGGGAAAAAATTCGGT
TAAGGCCAGGGGGAAAGAAAAAATATAAATTAAAACATATAGTATGGGCAAGCAGGGAGCTAGAACGATT
CGCAGTTAATCCTGGCCTGTTAGAAACATCAGAAGGCTGTAGACAAATACTGGGACAGCTACAACCATCC
CTTCAGACAGGATCAGAAGAACTTAGATCATTATATAATACAGTAGCAACCCTCTATTGTGTGCATCAAA
GGATAGAGATAAAAGACACCAAGGAAGCTTTAGACAAGATAGAGGAAGAGCAAAACAAAAGTAAGACCAC
CGCACAGCAAGCGGCCGCTGATCTTCAGACCTGGAGGAGGAGATATGAGGGACAATTGGAGAAGTGAATT
ATATAAATATAAAGTAGTAAAAATTGAACCATTAGGAGTAGCACCCACCAAGGCAAAGAGAAGAGTGGTG
CAGAGAGAAAAAAGAGCAGTGGGAATAGGAGCTTTGTTCCTTGGGTTCTTGGGAGCAGCAGGAAGCACTA
TGGGCGCAGCGTCAATGACGCTGACGGTACAGGCCAGACAATTATTGTCTGGTATAGTGCAGCAGCAGAA
CAATTTGCTGAGGGCTATTGAGGCGCAACAGCATCTGTTGCAACTCACAGTCTGGGGCATCAAGCAGCTC
CAGGCAAGAATCCTGGCTGTGGAAAGATACCTAAAGGATCAACAGCTCCTGGGGATTTGGGGTTGCTCTG
GAAAACTCATTTGCACCACTGCTGTGCCTTGGAATGCTAGTTGGAGTAATAAATCTCTGGAACAGATTTG
GAATCACACGACCTGGATGGAGTGGGACAGAGAAATTAACAATTACACAAGCTTAATACACTCCTTAATT
GAAGAATCGCAAAACCAGCAAGAAAAGAATGAACAAGAATTATTGGAATTAGATAAATGGGCAAGTTTGT
GGAATTGGTTTAACATAACAAATTGGCTGTGGTATATAAAATTATTCATAATGATAGTAGGAGGCTTGGT
AGGTTTAAGAATAGTTTTTGCTGTACTTTCTATAGTGAATAGAGTTAGGCAGGGATATTCACCATTATCG
TTTCAGACCCACCTCCCAACCCCGAGGGGACCCATGCATTGCATCTCAATTAGTCAGCAACCAGGTGTGG
AAAGTCCCCAGGCTCCCCAGCAGGCAGAAGTATGCAAAGCATGCGTCTCAATTAGTCAGCAACCATAGTC
CCGCCCCTAACTCCGCCCATCCCGCCCCTAACTCCGCCCAGTTCCGCCCATTCTCCGCCCCATGGCTGAC
TAATTTTTTTTATTTATGCAGAGGCCGAGGCCGCCTCGGCCTCTGAGCTATTCCAGAAGTAGTGAGGAGG
CTTTTTTGGAGGCCTAGGCTTTTGCAAAAAGCTTTCTAGAGGTACCACCGGAGCTTACCATGACCGAGTA
CAAGCCCACGGTGCGCCTCGCCACCCGCGACGACGTCCCCAGGGCCGTACGCACCCTCGCCGCCGCGTTC
GCCGACTACCCCGCCACGCGCCACACCGTCGATCCGGACCGCCACATCGAGCGGGTCACCGAGCTGCAAG
AACTCTTCCTCACGCGCGTCGGGCTCGACATCGGCAAGGTGTGGGTCGCGGACGACGGCGCCGCCGTGGC
GGTCTGGACCACGCCGGAGAGCGTCGAAGCGGGGGCGGTGTTCGCCGAGATCGGCCCGCGCATGGCCGAG
TTGAGCGGTTCCCGGCTGGCCGCGCAGCAACAGATGGAAGGCCTCCTGGCGCCGCACCGGCCCAAGGAGC
CCGCGTGGTTCCTGGCCACCGTCGGCGTCTCGCCCGACCACCAGGGCAAGGGTCTGGGCAGCGCCGTCGT
GCTCCCCGGAGTGGAGGCGGCCGAGCGCGCCGGGGTGCCCGCCTTCCTGGAGACCTCCGCGCCCCGCAAC
CTCCCCTTCTACGAGCGGCTCGGCTTCACCGTCACCGCCGACGTCGAGGTGCCCGAAGGACCGCGCACCT
GGTGCATGACCCGCAAGCCCGGTGCCAGTTAACGAATTCTAGATCTTGAGACAAATGGCAGTATTCATCC
ACAATTTTAAAAGAAAAGGGGGGATTGGGGGGTACAGTGCAGGGGAAAGAATAGTAGACATAATAGCAAC
AGACATACAAACTAAAGAATTACAAAAACAAATTACAAAAATTCAAAATTTTCGGGTTTATTACAGGGAC
AGCAGAGATCCACTTTGGCGCCGGCTCGAGGCCTGCAGGTGCAAAGATGGATAAAGTTTTAAACAGAGAG
GAATCTTTGCAGCTAATGGACCTTCTAGGTCTTGAAAGGAGTGGGAATTGGCTCCGGTGCCCGTCAGTGG
GCAGAGCGCACATCGCCCACAGTCCCCGAGAAGTTGGGGGGAGGGGTCGGCAATTGAACCGGTGCCTAGA
GAAGGTGGCGCGGGGTAAACTGGGAAAGTGATGTCGTGTACTGGCTCCGCCTTTTTCCCGAGGGTGGGGG
AGAACCGTATATAAGTGCAGTAGTCGCCGTGAACGTTCTTTTTCGCAACGGGTTTGCCGCCAGAACACAG
GTAAGTGCCGTGTGTGGTTCCCGCGGGCCTGGCCTCTTTACGGGTTATGGCCCTTGCGTGCCTTGAATTA
CTTCCACCTGGCTGCAGTACGTGATTCTTGATCCCGAGCTTCGGGTTGGAAGTGGGTGGGAGAGTTCGAG
GCCTTGCGCTTAAGGAGCCCCTTCGCCTCGTGCTTGAGTTGAGGCCTGGCCTGGGCGCTGGGGCCGCCGC
GTGCGAATCTGGTGGCACCTTCGCGCCTGTCTCGCTGCTTTCGATAAGTCTCTAGCCATTTAAAATTTTT
GATGACCTGCTGCGACGCTTTTTTTCTGGCAAGATAGTCTTGTAAATGCGGGCCAAGATCTGCACACTGG
TATTTCGGTTTTTGGGGCCGCGGGCGGCGACGGGGCCCGTGCGTCCCAGCGCACATGTTCGGCGAGGCGG
GGCCTGCGAGCGCGGCCACCGAGAATCGGACGGGGGTAGTCTCAAGCTGGCCGGCCTGCTCTGGTGCCTG
GCCTCGCGCCGCCGTGTATCGCCCCGCCCTGGGCGGCAAGGCTGGCCCGGTCGGCACCAGTTGCGTGAGC
GGAAAGATGGCCGCTTCCCGGCCCTGCTGCAGGGAGCTCAAAATGGAGGACGCGGCGCTCGGGAGAGCGG
GCGGGTGAGTCACCCACACAAAGGAAAAGGGCCTTTCCGTCCTCAGCCGTCGCTTCATGTGACTCCACGG
AGTACCGGGCGCCGTCCAGGCACCTCGATTAGTTCTCGAGCTTTTGGAGTACGTCGTCTTTAGGTTGGGG
GGAGGGGTTTTATGCGATGGAGTTTCCCCACACTGAGTGGGTGGAGACTGAAGTTAGGCCAGCTTGGCAC
TTGATGTAATTCTCCTTGGAATTTGCCCTTTTTGAGTTTGGATCTTGGTTCATTCTCAAGCCTCAGACAG
TGGTTCAAAGTTTTTTTCTTCCATTTCAGGTGTCGTGAGGCTAGCATCGATTGATCAACAAGTTTGTACA
AAAAAGTTGGCATGGGAGGCCTTGAGAAGAAGAAGTATGAACGAGGCTCGGCCACCAACTACATCACCCG
GAACAAAGCCCGGAAGAAGCTCCAGCTGAGCTTGGCTGACTTTAGGCGGCTGTGCATTCTGAAGGGCATT
TATCCCCATGAACCCAAACACAAGAAGAAGGTTAACAAGGGTTCTACAGCAGCCCGAACGTTTTACCTTA
TCAAAGACATCAGGTTTCTCCTCCACGAACCCATTGTCAACAAGTTCCGTGAATACAAGGTGTTCGTCCG
GAAGCTCCGGAAGGCTTATGGGAAGAGCGAGTGGAACACTGTAGAGCGTTTAAAGGACAATAAGCCCAAC
TACAAACTCGACCACATCATCAAGGAACGGTATCCCACGTTCATCGATGCCCTGCGGGACCTGGACGATG
CCCTCTCCATGTGCTTCCTGTTTTCCACCTTCCCGCGGACTGGCAAGTGCCACGTGCAGACCATTCAGCT
GTGCCGCCGGCTCACTGTGGAGTTCATGCACTACATTATCGCTGCCCGTGCCCTGCGCAAGGTCTTCCTG
TCCATCAAAGGCATTTACTACCAGGCCGAGGTACTGGGGCAGCCCATCGTGTGGATCACTCCCTATGCCT
TCTCCCATGACCACCCGACAGACGTGGACTACAGGGTCATGGCCACCTTCACCGAGTTCTACACCACGCT
GCTGGGCTTTGTCAACTTCCGCCTTTACCAGTTGCTCAACCTCCACTATCCCCCGAAGCTCGAGGGTCAG
GCCCAAGCAGAGGCAAAGGCCGGTGAGGGCACCTACGCGTTGGACTCCGAGAGTTGTATGGAGAAACTGG
CAGCCCTCAGTGCCAGCCTGGCCCGCGTGGTGGTGCCTGCCACAGAGGAGGAGGCCGAGGTGGATGAGTT
TCCCACCGATGGGGAGATGTCAGCGCAGGAGGAAGACCGCAGGAAGGAGCTGGAGGCGCAGGAGAAGCAC
AAGAAGCTTTTTGAGGGCCTGAAGTTCTTCCTGAACCGAGAGGTGCCCCGTGAGGCCCTGGCCTTCATCA
TCAGGAGTTTTGGTGGGGAAGTGTCCTGGGACAAATCTTTGTGCATTGGGGCCACCTATGACGTCACAGA
CTCCCGCATCACCCATCAGATTGTCGACCGGCCTGGGCAGCAGACCTCAGTCATTGGCAGGTGCTACGTG
CAGCCCCAGTGGGTGTTTGACTCAGTGAACGCCAGGCTCCTTCTCCCCGTGGCAGAGTACTTCTCTGGGG
TGCAGCTGCCCCCACACCTTTCACCCTTTGTGACCGAGAAGGAAGGAGATTACGTTCCACCTGAGAAGCT
GAAGCTGCTGGCTCTGCAGCGGGGAGAGGACCCAGGAAACCTGAATGAGTCAGAAGAGGAGGAGGAAGAG
GACGACAACAACGAAGGTGATGGTGATGAAGAGGGAGAAAATGAGGAGGAGGAGGAAGATGCAGAGGCTG
GTTCAGAAAAGGAGGAAGAGGCCCGGCTGGCAGCCCTGGAAGAGCAGAGGATGGAGGGGAAGAAGCCCAG
GGTGATGGCAGGCACCTTGAAGCTGGAGGATAAGCAGCGGCTGGCCCAGGAGGAGGAGAGTGAGGCCAAG
CGCCTGGCCATTATGATGATGAAGAAGCGGGAGAAGTACCTGTACCAGAAGATCATGTTTGGCAAGAGGC
GAAAAATCCGAGAGGCCAACAAGCTGGCGGAGAAGCGGAAAGCCCACGATGAGGCGGTGAGGTCTGAGAA
GAAGGCCAAGAAGGCAAGGCCGGAGTGCCCAACTTTCTTGTACAAAGTGGTTGATATCGGTAAGCCTATC
CCTAACCCTCTCCTCGGTCTCGATTCTACGTAGTAATGAACTAGTCCGTAACTTGAAAGTATTTCGATTT
CTTGGCTTTATATATCTTGTGGAAAGGACGAGCTGCTAACCAGGACTGGCGTCTTACGCGTTAAGTCGAC
AATCAACCTCTGGATTACAAAATTTGTGAAAGATTGACTGGTATTCTTAACTATGTTGCTCCTTTTACGC
TATGTGGATACGCTGCTTTAATGCCTTTGTATCATGCTATTGCTTCCCGTATGGCTTTCATTTTCTCCTC
CTTGTATAAATCCTGGTTGCTGTCTCTTTATGAGGAGTTGTGGCCCGTTGTCAGGCAACGTGGCGTGGTG
TGCACTGTGTTTGCTGACGCAACCCCCACTGGTTGGGGCATTGCCACCACCTGTCAGCTCCTTTCCGGGA
CTTTCGCTTTCCCCCTCCCTATTGCCACGGCGGAACTCATCGCCGCCTGCCTTGCCCGCTGCTGGACAGG
GGCTCGGCTGTTGGGCACTGACAATTCCGTGGTGTTGTCGGGGAAATCATCGTCCTTTCCTTGGCTGCTC
GCCTGTGTTGCCACCTGGATTCTGCGCGGGACGTCCTTCTGCTACGTCCCTTCGGCCCTCAATCCAGCGG
ACCTTCCTTCCCGCGGCCTGCTGCCGGCTCTGCGGCCTCTTCCGCGTCTTCGCCTTCGCCCTCAGACGAG
TCGGATCTCCCTTTGGGCCGCCTCCCCGCGTCGACTTTAAGACCAATGACTTACAAGGCAGCTGTAGATC
TTAGCCACTTTTTAAAAGAAAAGGGGGGACTGGAAGGGCTAATTCACTCCCAACGAAGACAAGATCTGCT
TTTTGCTTGTACTGGGTCTCTCTGGTTAGACCAGATCTGAGCCTGGGAGCTCTCTGGCTAACTAGGGAAC
CCACTGCTTAAGCCTCAATAAAGCTTGCCTTGAGTGCTTCAAGTAGTGTGTGCCCGTCTGTTGTGTGACT
CTGGTAACTAGAGATCCCTCAGACCCTTTTAGTCAGTGTGGAAAATCTCTAGCAGTACGTATAGTAGTTC
ATGTCATCTTATTATTCAGTATTTATAACTTGCAAAGAAATGAATATCAGAGAGTGAGAGGAACTTGTTT
ATTGCAGCTTATAATGGTTACAAATAAAGCAATAGCATCACAAATTTCACAAATAAAGCATTTTTTTCAC
TGCATTCTAGTTGTGGTTTGTCCAAACTCATCAATGTATCTTATCATGTCTGGCTCTAGCTATCCCGCCC
CTAACTCCGCCCATCCCGCCCCTAACTCCGCCCAGTTCCGCCCATTCTCCGCCCCATGGCTGACTAATTT
TTTTTATTTATGCAGAGGCCGAGGCCGCCTCGGCCTCTGAGCTATTCCAGAAGTAGTGAGGAGGCTTTTT
TGGAGGCCTAGGGACGTACCCAATTCGCCCTATAGTGAGTCGTATTACGCGCGCTCACTGGCCGTCGTTT
TACAACGTCGTGACTGGGAAAACCCTGGCGTTACCCAACTTAATCGCCTTGCAGCACATCCCCCTTTCGC
CAGCTGGCGTAATAGCGAAGAGGCCCGCACCGATCGCCCTTCCCAACAGTTGCGCAGCCTGAATGGCGAA
TGGG
[124 nt withheld, positions 7565-7688]
C
[91 nt withheld, positions 7690-7780]
A
[49 nt withheld, positions 7782-7830]
CCTTTGACGTTGGAGTCCACGTTCTTT
[37 nt withheld, positions 7858-7894]
ACCCTATCTCGGTCTATTCTTTTGATTTATAAGGGATTTTGCCGATTTCGGCCTATTGGTTAAAAAATGA
GCTGATTTAACAAAAATTTAACGCGAATTTTAACAAAATATTAACGCTTACAATTTAGGTGGCACTTTTC
GGGGAAATGTGCGCGGAACCCCTATTTGTTTATTTTTCTAAATACATTCAAATATGTATCCGCTCATGAG
ACAATAACCCTGATAAATGCTTCAATAATATTGAAAAAGGAAGAGTATGAGTATTCAACATTTCCGTGTC
GCCCTTATTCCCTTTTTTGCGGCATTTTGCCTTCCTGTTTTTGCTCACCCAGAAACGCTGGTGAAAGTAA
AAGATGCTGAAGATCAGTTGGGTGCACGAGTGGGTTACATCGAACTGGATCTCAACAGCGGTAAGATCCT
TGAGAGTTTTCGCCCCGAAGAACGTTTTCCAATGATGAGCACTTTTAAAGTTCTGCTATGTGGCGCGGTA
TTATCCCGTATTGACGCCGGGCAAGAGCAACTCGGTCGCCGCATACACTATTCTCAGAATGACTTGGTTG
AGTACTCACCAGTCACAGAAAAGCATCTTACGGATGGCATGACAGTAAGAGAATTATGCAGTGCTGCCAT
AACCATGAGTGATAACACTGCGGCCAACTTACTTCTGACAACGATCGGAGGACCGAAGGAGCTAACCGCT
TTTTTGCACAACATGGGGGATCATGTAACTCGCCTTGATCGTTGGGAACCGGAGCTGAATGAAGCCATAC
CAAACGACGAGCGTGACACCACGATGCCTGTAGCAATGGCAACAACGTTGCGCAAACTATTAACTGGCGA
ACTACTTACTCTAGCTTCCCGGCAACAATTAATAGACTGGATGGAGGCGGATAAAGTTGCAGGACCACTT
CTGCGCTCGGCCCTTCCGGCTGGCTGGTTTATTGCTGATAAATCTGGAGCCGGTGAGCGTGGGTCTCGCG
GTATCATTGCAGCACTGGGGCCAGATGGTAAGCCCTCCCGTATCGTAGTTATCTACACGACGGGGAGTCA
GGCAACTATGGATGAACGAAATAGACAGATCGCTGAGATAGGTGCCTCACTGATTAAGCATTGGTAACTG
TCAGACCAAGTTTACTCATATATACTTTAGATTGATTTAAAACTTCATTTTTAATTTAAAAGGATCTAGG
TGAAGATCCTTTTTGATAATCTCATGACCAAAATCCCTTAACGTGAGTTTTCGTTCCACTGAGCGTCAGA
CCCCGTAGAAAAGATCAAAGGATCTTCTTGAGATCCTTTTTTTCTGCGCGTAATCTGCTGCTTGCAAACA
AAAAAACCACCGCTACCAGCGGTGGTTTGTTTGCCGGATCAAGAGCTACCAACTCTTTTTCCGAAGGTAA
CTGGCTTCAGCAGAGCGCAGATACCAAATACTGTTCTTCTAGTGTAGCCGTAGTTAGGCCACCACTTCAA
GAACTCTGTAGCACCGCCTACATACCTCGCTCTGCTAATCCTGTTACCAGTGGCTGCTGCCAGTGGCGAT
AAGTCGTGTCTTACCGGGTTGGACTCAAGACGATAGTTACCGGATAAGGCGCAGCGGTCGGGCTGAACGG
GGGGTTCGTGCACACAGCCCAGCTTGGAGCGAACGACCTACACCGAACTGAGATACCTACAGCGTGAGCT
ATGAGAAAGCGCCACGCTTCCCGAAGGGAGAAAGGCGGACAGGTATCCGGTAAGCGGCAGGGTCGGAACA
GGAGAGCGCACGAGGGAGCTTCCAGGGGGAAACGCCTGGTATCTTTATAGTCCTGTCGGGTTTCGCCACC
TCTGACTTGAGCGTCGATTTTTGTGATGCTCGTCAGGGGGGCGGAGCCTATGGAAAAACGCCAGCAACGC
GGCCTTTTTACGGTTCCTGGCCTTTTGCTGGCCTTTTGCTCACATGTTCTTTCCTGCGTTATCCCCTGAT
TCTGTGGATAACCGTATTACCGCCTTTGAGTGAGCTGATACCGCTCGCCGCAGCCGAACGACCGAGCGCA
GCGAGTCAGTGAGCGAGGAAGCGGAAGAGCGCCCAATACGCAAACCGCCTCTCCCCGCGCGTTGGCCGAT
TCATTAATGCAGCTGGCACGACAGGTTTCCCGACTGGAAAGCGGGCAGTGAGCGCAACGCAATTAATGTG
AGTTAGCTCACTCATTAGGCACCCCAGGCTTTACACTTTATGCTTCCGGCTCGTATGTTGTGTGGAATTG
TGAGCGGATAACAATTTCACACAGGAAACAGCTATGACCATGATTACGCCAAGCGCGCAATTAACCCTCA
CTAAAGGGAACAAAAGCTGGAGCTGCAAGC
Features (pLannotate 1.2.2; 34 found; start..end, strand, type, name):
      5..231     +  promoter       RSV promoter: Rous sarcoma virus enhancer/promoter
    232..412     +  LTR            5' LTR (truncated): truncated 5' long terminal repeat (LTR) from HIV-1
    459..584     +  misc_feature   HIV-1 Ψ: packaging signal of human immunodeficiency virus type 1
    568..931     +  CDS            HIV-1 gag (fragment): gag protein from human immunodeficiency virus 1; gag
   1077..1310    +  misc_feature   RRE: The Rev response element (RRE) of HIV-1 allows for Rev-dependent mRNA export from the nucleus to the cytoplasm.
   1687..1713    +  CDS            Rev (fragment): human immunodeficiency virus 1 (HIV-1) Rev protein; rev; enhances nuclear export of unspliced and incompletely spliced viral mRNAs
   1720..1743    +  promoter       SV40 promoter (fragment): SV40 early promoter
   1744..1815    +  promoter       SV40 promoter (fragment): SV40 enhancer and early promoter
   1839..1974    +  rep_origin     SV40 ori: SV40 origin of replication
   2020..2616    +  CDS            PuroR (fragment): puromycin N-acetyltransferase; pac from Streptomyces; confers resistance to puromycin
   2665..2782    +  misc_feature   cPPT/CTS: central polypurine tract and central termination sequence of HIV-1
   2847..2913    +  CDS            small t antigen (fragment): SV40 (simian virus 40) small t antigen
   2920..4098    +  promoter       EF-1α promoter: strong constitutive promoter for human elongation factor EF-1α
   4119..4136    +  protein_bind   attB1 (fragment): mutant version of attB; core recombination site for the Gateway® BP reaction BP Clonase™
   4142..5905    +  CDS            PES1: PESC_HUMAN - Experimental evidence at protein level: Swiss-Prot protein existence level 1. Component of the PeBoW complex, which is required for maturation of 28S and 5.8S ribosomal RNAs and formation of the 60S ribosome. From Homo sapiens (Human).
   5908..5931    -  protein_bind   attB2: mutant version of attB; recombination site for the Gateway® BP reaction BP Clonase™
   5939..5980    +  CDS            V5 tag: epitope tag from simian virus 5
   5996..6049    +  promoter       U6 promoter (fragment): RNA polymerase III promoter for human U6 snRNA
   6091..6679    +  misc_feature   WPRE: woodchuck hepatitis virus posttranscriptional regulatory element
   6730..6749    +  misc_feature   cPPT/CTS (fragment): central polypurine tract and central termination sequence of HIV-1
   6751..6984    +  LTR            3' LTR (ΔU3): self-inactivating 3' long terminal repeat (LTR) from HIV-1
   7062..7183    +  polyA_signal   SV40 poly(A) signal: SV40 polyadenylation signal
   7223..7358    +  rep_origin     SV40 ori: SV40 origin of replication
   7379..7397    -  promoter       T7 promoter: promoter for bacteriophage T7 RNA polymerase
   7405..7560    +  CDS            lacZα (fragment): LacZα fragment of β-galactosidase; lacZ fragment
   7565..7993    +  rep_origin     f1 ori (sequence partly withheld): f1 bacteriophage origin of replication; arrow indicates direction of (+) strand synthesis
   8046..8150    +  promoter       AmpR promoter: bla
   8151..9011    +  CDS            AmpR: β-lactamase; bla; confers resistance to ampicillin, carbenicillin, and related antibiotics
   9182..9770    +  rep_origin     ori: high-copy-number ColE1/pMB1/pBR322/pUC origin of replication
   9953..10045   +  CDS            lacI (fragment): lac repressor; lacI; The lac repressor binds to the lac operator to inhibit transcription in E. coli. This inhibition can be relieved by adding lactose or isopropyl-β-D-thiogalactopyranoside (IPTG).
  10058..10079   +  protein_bind   CAP binding site: CAP binding activates transcription in the presence of cAMP. E. coli catabolite activator protein
  10094..10124   +  promoter       lac promoter: promoter for the E. coli lac operon
  10132..10148   +  protein_bind   lac operator: The lac repressor binds to the lac operator to inhibit transcription in E. coli. This inhibition can be relieved by adding lactose or isopropyl-β-D-thiogalactopyranoside (IPTG). lac repressor encoded by lacI
  10193..10211   +  promoter       T3 promoter: promoter for bacteriophage T3 RNA polymerase
