[The description below was written by a language model from this plasmid's Addgene catalogue record and pLannotate feature annotations shown in this document.]
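Description:
TFORF3101 is a third-generation-style, self-inactivating lentiviral expression plasmid built on the pLX_TRC317 backbone and carrying the human PES1 open reading frame (pescadillo, a PeBoW complex component involved in 28S/5.8S rRNA maturation and 60S ribosome formation). It belongs to a barcoded transcription factor ORF collection intended for overexpression in mammalian cells. In bacteria it is maintained through a high-copy ColE1/pUC-type origin with ampicillin resistance. An f1 origin and remnants of a lac/lacZα cloning region flanked by T7 and T3 promoters are also present in the backbone. The depositor notes a risk of recombination, which is common for LTR-containing plasmids.

The viral genome is transcribed from an RSV promoter fused to a truncated HIV-1 5' LTR, followed by the Ψ packaging signal, a gag fragment and the RRE for Rev-dependent export, and it ends in a ΔU3 3' LTR with a downstream SV40 polyadenylation signal. Within this unit, an SV40 early promoter drives a puromycin N-acetyltransferase gene for selecting transduced cells. This is followed by a cPPT/CTS element, which aids nuclear import of the reverse-transcribed genome. The EF-1α promoter then drives PES1, which was inserted by Gateway recombination and is therefore flanked by attB1 and attB2 sites, with a V5 epitope tag fused at the C terminus. A WPRE downstream enhances transcript expression.

According to the catalogue entry, each construct in the collection carries a unique 24-bp barcode that identifies the ORF in pooled screens. The feature table does not annotate this barcode, so the record does not show its position. The short U6 promoter fragment annotated between the V5 tag and the WPRE is a partial match only.
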