Addgene plasmid #144577: TFORF3101
Purpose: Lentiviral vector for overexpressing transcription factor ORFs with unique 24-bp barcodes. Barcodes facilitate identification of transcription factors in pooled screens.
Depositing lab: Feng Zhang. Depositing organization: Broad Institute. Publication: A transcription factor atlas of directed differentiation. Joung J, Ma S, Tay T, Geiger-Schuller KR, Kirchgatterer PC, Verdine VK, Guo B, Arias-Garcia MA, Allen WE, Singh A, Kuksenko O, Abudayyeh OO, Gootenberg JS, Fu Z, Macrae RK, Buenrostro JD, Regev A, Zhang F. Cell. 2023 Jan 5;186(1):209-229.e26. doi: 10.1016/j.cell.2022.11.026. PubMed 36608654.
Backbone
  Vector backbone: pLX_TRC317
  Backbone manufacturer: Broad Institute Genetic Perturbation Platform
  Backbone size w/o insert (bp): 8264
  Vector type: Mammalian Expression, Lentiviral
  Selectable markers: Puromycin
Growth in bacteria
  Bacterial resistance: Ampicillin, 100 μg/mL
  Growth temperature: 37°C
  Growth strain: NEB Stable
  Copy number: High Copy
Gene/Insert
  Gene/Insert name: PES1
  Species: H. sapiens (human)
  Insert size (bp): 1970
  Entrez Gene: PES1 (a.k.a. PES)
  Promoter: EF1a
  Tag / fusion protein: V5 (C terminal on insert)
  Cloning method: Gateway Cloning
  Sequencing primers: 5′ GGGTGGAGACTGAAGTTAGGCCAG; 3′ CACATAGCGTAAAAGGAGCAACATAG
Resource information
  A portion of this plasmid was derived from a plasmid made by: Broad Institute Genetic Perturbation Platform
Terms and licenses: Academic/Nonprofit Terms; Industry Terms: Not Available to Industry
Depositor comments: NM_014303.3 Please test multiple small colonies in case of plasmid recombination. To make this collection available in a timely manner, a portion of this collection was not fully sequenced by Addgene. If an Addgene verified full plasmid sequence is not available, please contact us prior to placing an order to request the full sequence.
How to cite: TFORF3101 was a gift from Feng Zhang (Addgene plasmid # 144577 ; http://n2t.net/addgene:144577 ; RRID:Addgene_144577)
