>Addgene plasmid #144577 | TFORF3101 | depositor partial sequence | sequence record 285846 | Insert
ATCGATTGATCAACAAGTTTGTACAAAAAAGTTGGCATGGGAGGCCTTGAGAAGAAGAAGTATGAACGAG
GCTCGGCCACCAACTACATCACCCGGAACAAAGCCCGGAAGAAGCTCCAGCTGAGCTTGGCTGACTTTAG
GCGGCTGTGCATTCTGAAGGGCATTTATCCCCATGAACCCAAACACAAGAAGAAGGTTAACAAGGGTTCT
ACAGCAGCCCGAACGTTTTACCTTATCAAAGACATCAGGTTTCTCCTCCACGAACCCATTGTCAACAAGT
TCCGTGAATACAAGGTGTTCGTCCGGAAGCTCCGGAAGGCTTATGGGAAGAGCGAGTGGAACACTGTAGA
GCGTTTAAAGGACAATAAGCCCAACTACAAACTCGACCACATCATCAAGGAACGGTATCCCACGTTCATC
GATGCCCTGCGGGACCTGGACGATGCCCTCTCCATGTGCTTCCTGTTTTCCACCTTCCCGCGGACTGGCA
AGTGCCACGTGCAGACCATTCAGCTGTGCCGCCGGCTCACTGTGGAGTTCATGCACTACATTATCGCTGC
CCGTGCCCTGCGCAAGGTCTTCCTGTCCATCAAAGGCATTTACTACCAGGCCGAGGTACTGGGGCAGCCC
ATCGTGTGGATCACTCCCTATGCCTTCTCCCATGACCACCCGACAGACGTGGACTACAGGGTCATGGCCA
CCTTCACCGAGTTCTACACCACGCTGCTGGGCTTTGTCAACTTCCGCCTTTACCAGTTGCTCAACCTCCA
CTATCCCCCGAAGCTCGAGGGTCAGGCCCAAGCAGAGGCAAAGGCCGGTGAGGGCACCTACGCGTTGGAC
TCCGAGAGTTGTATGGAGAAACTGGCAGCCCTCAGTGCCAGCCTGGCCCGCGTGGTGGTGCCTGCCACAG
AGGAGGAGGCCGAGGTGGATGAGTTTCCCACCGATGGGGAGATGTCAGCGCAGGAGGAAGACCGCAGGAA
GGAGCTGGAGGCGCAGGAGAAGCACAAGAAGCTTTTTGAGGGCCTGAAGTTCTTCCTGAACCGAGAGGTG
CCCCGTGAGGCCCTGGCCTTCATCATCAGGAGTTTTGGTGGGGAAGTGTCCTGGGACAAATCTTTGTGCA
TTGGGGCCACCTATGACGTCACAGACTCCCGCATCACCCATCAGATTGTCGACCGGCCTGGGCAGCAGAC
CTCAGTCATTGGCAGGTGCTACGTGCAGCCCCAGTGGGTGTTTGACTCAGTGAACGCCAGGCTCCTTCTC
CCCGTGGCAGAGTACTTCTCTGGGGTGCAGCTGCCCCCACACCTTTCACCCTTTGTGACCGAGAAGGAAG
GAGATTACGTTCCACCTGAGAAGCTGAAGCTGCTGGCTCTGCAGCGGGGAGAGGACCCAGGAAACCTGAA
TGAGTCAGAAGAGGAGGAGGAAGAGGACGACAACAACGAAGGTGATGGTGATGAAGAGGGAGAAAATGAG
GAGGAGGAGGAAGATGCAGAGGCTGGTTCAGAAAAGGAGGAAGAGGCCCGGCTGGCAGCCCTGGAAGAGC
AGAGGATGGAGGGGAAGAAGCCCAGGGTGATGGCAGGCACCTTGAAGCTGGAGGATAAGCAGCGGCTGGC
CCAGGAGGAGGAGAGTGAGGCCAAGCGCCTGGCCATTATGATGATGAAGAAGCGGGAGAAGTACCTGTAC
CAGAAGATCATGTTTGGCAAGAGGCGAAAAATCCGAGAGGCCAACAAGCTGGCGGAGAAGCGGAAAGCCC
ACGATGAGGCGGTGAGGTCTGAGAAGAAGGCCAAGAAGGCAAGGCCGGAGTGCCCAACTTTCTTGTACAA
AGTGGTTGATATCGGTAAGCCTATCCCTAACCCTCTCCTCGGTCTCGATTCTACGTAGTAATGAACTAGT
CCGTAACTTGAAAGTATTTCGATTTCTTGGCTTTATATATCTTGTGGAAAGGACGAGCTGCTAACCAGGA
CTGGCGTCTT
