>Addgene plasmid #144577 | TFORF3101 | depositor partial sequence | sequence record 285847 | Barcode
GCTGCTAACCAGGACTGGCGTCTT
